Addgene plasmid #126839: Po_MSP7.12-Cd4-bio-His
Purpose: Expression of recombinant P. ovale protein in mammalian cells
Depositing lab: Gavin Wright. Depositing organization: Wellcome Sanger Institute. Publication: A panel of recombinant proteins from human-infective Plasmodium species for serological surveillance. Muller-Sienerth N, Shilts J, Kadir KA, Yman V, Homann MV, Asghar M, Ngasala B, Singh B, Farnert A, Wright GJ. Malar J. 2020 Jan 17;19(1):31. doi: 10.1186/s12936-020-3111-5. PubMed 31952523.
Backbone
  Vector backbone: pTT3
  Backbone manufacturer: Yves Durocher, NRC
  Backbone size w/o insert (bp): 6688
  Total vector size (bp): 7944
  Vector type: Mammalian Expression
Growth in bacteria
  Bacterial resistance: Ampicillin, 100 μg/mL
  Growth temperature: 37°C
  Growth strain: DH5alpha
  Copy number: High Copy
Gene/Insert
  Gene/Insert name: MSP7.12 (alt name: PocGH01_12028800)
  Species: Plasmodium ovale
  Insert size (bp): 1256
  GenBank ID: SCP05422.1
  Promoter: CMV
  Tag / fusion protein: ratCd4(d3+4)-bio-6His (C terminal on backbone)
  Cloning method: Restriction Enzyme; 5′ cloning site NotI (not destroyed); 3′ cloning site AscI (not destroyed)
  Sequencing primers: 5′ CMV-F
Resource information
  A portion of this plasmid was derived from a plasmid made by: Insert was chemically synthesised.
Terms and licenses: Academic/Nonprofit Terms; Industry Terms: Not Available to Industry
How to cite: Po_MSP7.12-Cd4-bio-His was a gift from Gavin Wright (Addgene plasmid # 126839 ; http://n2t.net/addgene:126839 ; RRID:Addgene_126839)
