[The description below was written by a language model from this plasmid's Addgene catalogue record and pLannotate feature annotations shown in this document.]
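Description:
Po_MSP7.12-Cd4-bio-His is a 7.9 kb mammalian expression plasmid built on the pTT3 backbone for producing a recombinant, secreted form of the Plasmodium ovale protein MSP7.12 (PocGH01_12028800). It is propagated in E. coli through a high-copy ColE1/pUC-type origin with ampicillin selection (AmpR under its own bla promoter). The backbone also carries an Epstein-Barr virus oriP element, which can support episomal maintenance in cells that supply EBNA1. No mammalian selection marker is annotated, consistent with transient expression.

The expression cassette is driven by the CMV immediate-early enhancer and promoter, followed by adenovirus-derived leader and splice sequences and a chimeric intron fragment, which typically improve transcript processing and yield. The short antisense adenoviral "PTP" match in this region most likely reflects those leader sequences rather than a real coding element. A mouse immunoglobulin heavy chain signal sequence directs the protein into the secretory pathway. The chemically synthesised MSP7.12 insert of about 1.26 kb sits between retained NotI and AscI sites. It is fused at its C terminus to backbone-encoded rat Cd4 domains 3 and 4, a biotinylation ("bio") sequence and a 6xHis tag, and the cassette ends at a rabbit β-globin polyadenylation signal. Only the Cd4 portion of the tag is picked up by the annotation, and a tiny "Rev" hit inside the insert appears to be a chance match.

The two feature tables, one from the depositor sequence and one from repository sequencing, show the same features at a different start coordinate. The His tag allows affinity purification, and the biotin tag typically allows capture on streptavidin. The associated work used the protein as part of an antigen panel for serological surveillance of human-infective Plasmodium species.
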