Features (pLannotate 1.2.2; 19 found; start..end, strand, type, name):
      7..386     +  enhancer       CMV enhancer: human cytomegalovirus immediate early enhancer
    388..587     +  promoter       CMV promoter: human cytomegalovirus (CMV) immediate early promoter
    655..693     +  misc_feature   Ad SA (fragment): adenovirus major late transcript splice acceptor (Friedrich and Soriano, 1991)
    726..935     -  CDS            PTP (fragment): TERM_ADE02 - Experimental evidence at protein level: Swiss-Prot protein existence level 1. Protein covalently bound to the viral DNA that acts as a primer for viral genomic replication by DNA strand displacement. Assembles on the viral origin of replication in an initiation complex with viral polymerase, DBP, host NFIA and host POU2F1/OCT1. During initiation, the polymerase covalently couples the first dCTP with Ser- 580 of pTP. The terminal protein stimulates the template activity over 20 fold compared to protein-free templates. Neo-synthesized viral genomes are linked to two preterminal prot
    966..1055    +  intron         chimeric intron (fragment): chimera between introns from adenovirus and immunoglobulin heavy chain genes
   1074..1120    +  CDS            IgH signal sequence (fragment): signal sequence from the mouse immunoglobulin heavy chain variable region
   1860..1880    +  CDS            Rev (fragment): human immunodeficiency virus 1 (HIV-1) Rev protein; rev; enhances nuclear export of unspliced and incompletely spliced viral mRNAs
   2439..3017    +  CDS            Cd4 (fragment): CD4_RAT - Experimental evidence at protein level: Swiss-Prot protein existence level 1. Integral membrane glycoprotein that plays an essential role in the immune response and serves multiple functions in responses against both external and internal offenses. In T-cells, functions primarily as a coreceptor for MHC class II molecule:peptide complex. The antigens presented by class II peptides are derived from extracellular proteins while class I peptides are derived from cytosolic proteins. Interacts simultaneously with the T-cell receptor (TCR) and the MHC class II presented by antigen presenti
   3177..3232    +  polyA_signal   β-globin poly(A) signal: rabbit β-globin polyadenylation signal (Gil and Proudfoot, 1987)
   3746..5427    -  rep_origin     oriP (fragment): Epstein-Barr virus oriP replication origin (Yates et al., 2000)
   5554..5658    +  promoter       AmpR promoter: bla
   5659..6519    +  CDS            AmpR: β-lactamase; bla; confers resistance to ampicillin, carbenicillin, and related antibiotics
   6690..7278    +  rep_origin     ori: high-copy-number ColE1/pMB1/pBR322/pUC origin of replication
   7461..7553    +  CDS            lacI (fragment): lac repressor; lacI; The lac repressor binds to the lac operator to inhibit transcription in E. coli. This inhibition can be relieved by adding lactose or isopropyl-β-D-thiogalactopyranoside (IPTG).
   7566..7587    +  protein_bind   CAP binding site: CAP binding activates transcription in the presence of cAMP. E. coli catabolite activator protein
   7602..7632    +  promoter       lac promoter: promoter for the E. coli lac operon
   7640..7656    +  protein_bind   lac operator: The lac repressor binds to the lac operator to inhibit transcription in E. coli. This inhibition can be relieved by adding lactose or isopropyl-β-D-thiogalactopyranoside (IPTG). lac repressor encoded by lacI
   7726..7742    +  promoter       tet promoter (fragment): E. coli promoter for tetracycline efflux protein gene
   7752..7777    -  CDS            bla(M) (fragment): β-lactamase lacking the signal sequence; bla(M); allows cytosolic expression of β-lactamase
>Addgene plasmid #126839 | Po_MSP7.12-Cd4-bio-His | depositor full sequence | sequence record 242746 | Po_MSP7.12-Cd4-bio-His sequence 7944 bps
CATGTTGACATTGATTATTGACTAGTTATTAATAGTAATCAATTACGGGGTCATTAGTTCATAGCCCATA
TATGGAGTTCCGCGTTACATAACTTACGGTAAATGGCCCGCCTGGCTGACCGCCCAACGACCCCCGCCCA
TTGACGTCAATAATGACGTATGTTCCCATAGTAACGCCAATAGGGACTTTCCATTGACGTCAATGGGTGG
AGTATTTACGGTAAACTGCCCACTTGGCAGTACATCAAGTGTATCATATGCCAAGTCCGCCCCCTATTGA
CGTCAATGACGGTAAATGGCCCGCCTGGCATTATGCCCAGTACATGACCTTACGGGACTTTCCTACTTGG
CAGTACATCTACGTATTAGTCATCGCTATTACCATGGTGATGCGGTTTTGGCAGTACACCAATGGGCGTG
GATAGCGGTTTGACTCACGGGGATTTCCAAGTCTCCACCCCATTGACGTCAATGGGAGTTTGTTTTGGCA
CCAAAATCAACGGGACTTTCCAAAATGTCGTAATAACCCCGCCCCGTTGACGCAAATGGGCGGTAGGCGT
GTACGGTGGGAGGTCTATATAAGCAGAGCTCGTTTAGTGAACCGTCAGATCCTCACTCTCTTCCGCATCG
CTGTCTGCGAGGGCCAGCTGTTGGGCTCGCGGTTGAGGACAAACTCTTCGCGGTCTTTCCAGTACTCTTG
GATCGGAAACCCGTCGGCCTCCGAACGGTACTCCGCCACCGAGGGACCTGAGCGAGTCCGCATCGACCGG
ATCGGAAAACCTCTCGAGAAAGGCGTCTAACCAGTCACAGTCGCAAGGTAGGCTGAGCACCGTGGCGGGC
GGCAGCGGGTGGCGGTCGGGGTTGTTTCTGGCGGAGGTGCTGCTGATGATGTAATTAAAGTAGGCGGTCT
TGAGACGGCGGATGGTCGAGGTGAGGTGTGGCAGGCTTGAGATCCAGCTGTTGGGGTGAGTACTCCCTCT
CAAAAGCGGGCATTACTTCTGCGCTAAGATTGTCAGTTTCCAAAAACGAGGAGGATTTGATATTCACCTG
GCCCGATCTGGCCATACACTTGAGTGACAATGACATCCACTTTGCCTTTCTCTCCACAGGTGTCCACTCC
CAGGTCCAAGTTTGCCACCATGGAGTTTCAGACCCAGGTACTCATGTCCCTGCTGCTCTGCATGTCTGGT
GCGGCCGCCAAGAGAAAGATCACAACAGTGGGCCAGGGCGGCGACTACAACGAGAACGTGGTCAACATCC
TGAGCCAGAAACTGGGCAACGTGTACAACGCCGACCCCAGCAACGCCAACGAGGCCGTGAACAAGAAGTA
CAAGCTGATCAAGAAAGAGATGGAAGAACTGCAGCAGTACGAGAAAGAGAACGCCGAAGAGGACTTCCAG
CAGAACTTCATGACCGAGACAGACGAGACAAGCGGCAAGAAGAAAACCATCTTTGGCGTGGACGAGGACG
ACCTGGACAGCTACGACGAGGAATTCTTCGGCCAGAGCAAGAAGTTCATCAAGGGCGAGGCCAGCGGCGA
CGACGTGCACAGCGGAAATAGCCTGGAAGCCGAGGAACCCAAAGAGGTGGCCAGCAGCCCTCCTCATGGC
GATCTGGCCGGAACAGGCCTGACACCTGGCAGACAGAGCGAGATCGAGCAGCTGAAGGGCGAGAGAGTGG
AAACCGGCCCTGACGTGAAGATCAGCAGCACCCATGTGCGGAGCGACGGCTCTCCTGAGAGCGCCCCTAA
AGAGAGCCTGCAGCAGCCCAACACCGCCGACCTGGAAGCAGAAAGACGGGCTGGCGTGACCACCCCTTCT
GACGGCCAGCAGAGAACAGTGGCTGCCGGCCCTACACCTAGCAGCCCACCTCCCAATCCCCAGGACCCTA
GCAAGACCAGCGACCCCAAGGGCAGCGAGAGCCAGAGAAACGTGCAGGAAACCAGCGAGGTCCAGAGAGA
GAACCTGGAAAGCAGCACCGGCAACCTGGAACCTGGCGTGCCATCTGCCGTGGCCGAGGATACAAAGCAG
CCTCCCGAGCAGATCACCGAGGCCACAGCCCCTGTGGTCAAGTACATGGACAGCCTGTACGACGAGATCA
TCACCAAGAGCGGCCAGAACGAGAAGGCCGAGAACACCAAGAAGCACAGCAACTACGCCAACCTGAAGAA
AAAGTACAACTTCCCCATGAACGGCAAAGAGTACAACATGGTCAAGCAGCTGTTCGGCGAGTGCTTTAAG
AAAGAGGACACCGCCAACGTCGCCGAGAATGCCGCCTGTCAGGTGGACGTGCTGGCCAACGTGCTGCAGG
ACAAAGAGTTCAGCGAGCAGTTCGACAACTTCATGCACGGCCTGTACAGCTTCGCCAAGCGGCACACCTA
CCTGAGCGACGCCAGACTGAAGGACGAGAACGCCATCAACGGCTTTCTGAAGAACGCCCTGAGCCTGCTG
AACACAGGCGCGCCGTCGACCTCCATCACGGCCTATAAGAGTGAGGGGGAGTCAGCGGAGTTCTCCTTCC
CACTCAACCTTGGAGAGGAAAGCCTGCAGGGAGAGTTGAGATGGAAGGCAGAGAAGGCTCCTTCTTCCCA
GTCCTGGATCACCTTCTCCCTAAAGAACCAAAAGGTGTCTGTGCAGAAGTCTACTAGCAACCCCAAGTTC
CAGCTGTCCGAAACGCTCCCACTCACCCTTCAGATACCCCAGGTCTCCCTTCAGTTTGCTGGTTCTGGCA
ACCTGACCCTGACTCTGGACAGAGGGATACTGTATCAGGAAGTGAACCTGGTGGTGATGAAAGTGACTCA
GCCCGACAGCAACACTTTGACCTGTGAGGTGATGGGACCCACCTCACCCAAGATGAGACTGATCTTGAAG
CAGGAGAATCAGGAGGCCAGGGTCTCCAGGCAGGAGAAAGTGATTCAAGTGCAGGCCCCTGAAGCAGGGG
TGTGGCAATGTCTACTGAGTGAAGGTGAAGAGGTCAAGATGGACTCCAAGATCCAGGTTTTATCCAAAGG
GTTGAATTCCGGCAGCCTGCACCACATCCTGGACGCCCAGAAGATGCTGTGGAACCACAGGGACAGGAAC
CTGCCTCCTCTGGCCCCTCTGGGCCCCCACCACCATCACCACCATTGAGTCTAGACACGTGATTAATTAA
GGATCCCCCGACCTCGACCTCTGGCTAATAAAGGAAATTTATTTTCATTGCAATAGTGTGTTGGAATTTT
TTGTGTCTCTCACTCGGAAGGACATATGGGAGGGCAAATCATTTGGTCGAGATCCCTCGGAGATCTCTAG
CTAGAGGATCGATCCCCGCCCCGGACGAACTAAACCTGACTACGACATCTCTGCCCCTTCTTCGCGGGGC
AGTGCATGTAATCCCTTCAGTTGGTTGGTACAACTTGCCAACTGGGCCCTGTTCCACATGTGACACGGGG
GGGGACCAAACACAAAGGGGTTCTCTGACTGTAGTTGACATCCTTATAAATGGATGTGCACATTTGCCAA
CACTGAGTGGCTTTCATCCTGGAGCAGACTTTGCAGTCTGTGGACTGCAACACAACATTGCCTTTATGTG
TAACTCTTGGCTGAAGCTCTTACACCAATGCTGGGGGACATGTACCTCCCAGGGGCCCAGGAAGACTACG
GGAGGCTACACCAACGTCAATCAGAGGGGCCTGTGTAGCTACCGATAAGCGGACCCTCAAGAGGGCATTA
GCAATAGTGTTTATAAGGCCCCCTTGTTAACCCTAAACGGGTAGCATATGCTTCCCGGGTAGTAGTATAT
ACTATCCAGACTAACCCTAATTCAATAGCATATGTTACCCAACGGGAAGCATATGCTATCGAATTAGGGT
TAGTAAAAGGGTCCTAAGGAACAGCGATATCTCCCACCCCATGAGCTGTCACGGTTTTATTTACATGGGG
TCAGGATTCCACGAGGGTAGTGAACCATTTTAGTCACAAGGGCAGTGGCTGAAGATCAAGGAGCGGGCAG
TGAACTCTCCTGAATCTTCGCCTGCTTCTTCATTCTCCTTCGTTTAGCTAATAGAATAACTGCTGAGTTG
TGAACAGTAAGGTGTATGTGAGGTGCTCGAAAACAAGGTTTCAGGTGACGCCCCCAGAATAAAATTTGGA
CGGGGGGTTCAGTGGTGGCATTGTGCTATGACACCAATATAACCCTCACAAACCCCTTGGGCAATAAATA
CTAGTGTAGGAATGAAACATTCTGAATATCTTTAACAATAGAAATCCATGGGGTGGGGACAAGCCGTAAA
GACTGGATGTCCATCTCACACGAATTTATGGCTATGGGCAACACATAATCCTAGTGCAATATGATACTGG
GGTTATTAAGATGTGTCCCAGGCAGGGACCAAGACAGGTGAACCATGTTGTTACACTCTATTTGTAACAA
GGGGAAAGAGAGTGGACGCCGACAGCAGCGGACTCCACTGGTTGTCTCTAACACCCCCGAAAATTAAACG
GGGCTCCACGCCAATGGGGCCCATAAACAAAGACAAGTGGCCACTCTTTTTTTTGAAATTGTGGAGTGGG
GGCACGCGTCAGCCCCCACACGCCGCCCTGCGGTTTTGGACTGTAAAATAAGGGTGTAATAACTTGGCTG
ATTGTAACCCCGCTAACCACTGCGGTCAAACCACTTGCCCACAAAACCACTAATGGCACCCCGGGGAATA
CCTGCATAAGTAGGTGGGCGGGCCAAGATAGGGGCGCGATTGCTGCGATCTGGAGGACAAATTACACACA
CTTGCGCCTGAGCGCCAAGCACAGGGTTGTTGGTCCTCATATTCACGAGGTCGCTGAGAGCACGGTGGGC
TAATGTTGCCATGGGTAGCATATACTACCCAAATATCTGGATAGCATATGCTATCCTAATCTATATCTGG
GTAGCATAGGCTATCCTAATCTATATCTGGGTAGCATATGCTATCCTAATCTATATCTGGGTAGTATATG
CTATCCTAATTTATATCTGGGTAGCATAGGCTATCCTAATCTATATCTGGGTAGCATATGCTATCCTAAT
CTATATCTGGGTAGTATATGCTATCCTAATCTGTATCCGGGTAGCATATGCTATCCTAATAGAGATTAGG
GTAGTATATGCTATCCTAATTTATATCTGGGTAGCATATACTACCCAAATATCTGGATAGCATATGCTAT
CCTAATCTATATCTGGGTAGCATATGCTATCCTAATCTATATCTGGGTAGCATAGGCTATCCTAATCTAT
ATCTGGGTAGCATATGCTATCCTAATCTATATCTGGGTAGTATATGCTATCCTAATTTATATCTGGGTAG
CATAGGCTATCCTAATCTATATCTGGGTAGCATATGCTATCCTAATCTATATCTGGGTAGTATATGCTAT
CCTAATCTGTATCCGGGTAGCATATGCTATCCTCATGATAAGCTGTCAAACATGAGAATTTTCTTGAAGA
CGAAAGGGCCTCGTGATACGCCTATTTTTATAGGTTAATGTCATGATAATAATGGTTTCTTAGACGTCAG
GTGGCACTTTTCGGGGAAATGTGCGCGGAACCCCTATTTGTTTATTTTTCTAAATACATTCAAATATGTA
TCCGCTCATGAGACAATAACCCTGATAAATGCTTCAATAATATTGAAAAAGGAAGAGTATGAGTATTCAA
CATTTCCGTGTCGCCCTTATTCCCTTTTTTGCGGCATTTTGCCTTCCTGTTTTTGCTCACCCAGAAACGC
TGGTGAAAGTAAAAGATGCTGAAGATCAGTTGGGTGCACGAGTGGGTTACATCGAACTGGATCTCAACAG
CGGTAAGATCCTTGAGAGTTTTCGCCCCGAAGAACGTTTTCCAATGATGAGCACTTTTAAAGTTCTGCTA
TGTGGCGCGGTATTATCCCGTGTTGACGCCGGGCAAGAGCAACTCGGTCGCCGCATACACTATTCTCAGA
ATGACTTGGTTGAGTACTCACCAGTCACAGAAAAGCATCTTACGGATGGCATGACAGTAAGAGAATTATG
CAGTGCTGCCATAACCATGAGTGATAACACTGCGGCCAACTTACTTCTGACAACGATCGGAGGACCGAAG
GAGCTAACCGCTTTTTTGCACAACATGGGGGATCATGTAACTCGCCTTGATCGTTGGGAACCGGAGCTGA
ATGAAGCCATACCAAACGACGAGCGTGACACCACGATGCCTGCAGCAATGGCAACAACGTTGCGCAAACT
ATTAACTGGCGAACTACTTACTCTAGCTTCCCGGCAACAATTAATAGACTGGATGGAGGCGGATAAAGTT
GCAGGACCACTTCTGCGCTCGGCCCTTCCGGCTGGCTGGTTTATTGCTGATAAATCTGGAGCCGGTGAGC
GTGGGTCTCGCGGTATCATTGCAGCACTGGGGCCAGATGGTAAGCCCTCCCGTATCGTAGTTATCTACAC
GACGGGGAGTCAGGCAACTATGGATGAACGAAATAGACAGATCGCTGAGATAGGTGCCTCACTGATTAAG
CATTGGTAACTGTCAGACCAAGTTTACTCATATATACTTTAGATTGATTTAAAACTTCATTTTTAATTTA
AAAGGATCTAGGTGAAGATCCTTTTTGATAATCTCATGACCAAAATCCCTTAACGTGAGTTTTCGTTCCA
CTGAGCGTCAGACCCCGTAGAAAAGATCAAAGGATCTTCTTGAGATCCTTTTTTTCTGCGCGTAATCTGC
TGCTTGCAAACAAAAAAACCACCGCTACCAGCGGTGGTTTGTTTGCCGGATCAAGAGCTACCAACTCTTT
TTCCGAAGGTAACTGGCTTCAGCAGAGCGCAGATACCAAATACTGTTCTTCTAGTGTAGCCGTAGTTAGG
CCACCACTTCAAGAACTCTGTAGCACCGCCTACATACCTCGCTCTGCTAATCCTGTTACCAGTGGCTGCT
GCCAGTGGCGATAAGTCGTGTCTTACCGGGTTGGACTCAAGACGATAGTTACCGGATAAGGCGCAGCGGT
CGGGCTGAACGGGGGGTTCGTGCACACAGCCCAGCTTGGAGCGAACGACCTACACCGAACTGAGATACCT
ACAGCGTGAGCTATGAGAAAGCGCCACGCTTCCCGAAGGGAGAAAGGCGGACAGGTATCCGGTAAGCGGC
AGGGTCGGAACAGGAGAGCGCACGAGGGAGCTTCCAGGGGGAAACGCCTGGTATCTTTATAGTCCTGTCG
GGTTTCGCCACCTCTGACTTGAGCGTCGATTTTTGTGATGCTCGTCAGGGGGGCGGAGCCTATGGAAAAA
CGCCAGCAACGCGGCCTTTTTACGGTTCCTGGCCTTTTGCTGGCCTTTTGCTCACATGTTCTTTCCTGCG
TTATCCCCTGATTCTGTGGATAACCGTATTACCGCCTTTGAGTGAGCTGATACCGCTCGCCGCAGCCGAA
CGACCGAGCGCAGCGAGTCAGTGAGCGAGGAAGCGGAAGAGCGCCCAATACGCAAACCGCCTCTCCCCGC
GCGTTGGCCGATTCATTAATGCAGCTGGCACGACAGGTTTCCCGACTGGAAAGCGGGCAGTGAGCGCAAC
GCAATTAATGTGAGTTAGCTCACTCATTAGGCACCCCAGGCTTTACACTTTATGCTTCCGGCTCGTATGT
TGTGTGGAATTGTGAGCGGATAACAATTTCACACAGGAAACAGCTATGACCATGATTACGCCAAGCTCTA
GCTAGAGGTCGACCAATTCTCATGTTTGACAGCTTATCATCGCAGATCCGGGCAACGTTGTTGCCATTGC
TGCAGGCGCAGAACTGGTAGGTATGGAAGATCTATACATTGAATCAATATTGGCAATTAGCCATATTAGT
CATTGGTTATATAGCATAAATCAATATTGGCTATTGGCCATTGCATACGTTGTATCTATATCATAATATG
TACATTTATATTGGCTCATGTCCAATATGACCGC
