Features (pLannotate 1.2.2; 19 found; start..end, strand, type, name):
      2..201     +  promoter       CMV promoter: human cytomegalovirus (CMV) immediate early promoter
    269..307     +  misc_feature   Ad SA (fragment): adenovirus major late transcript splice acceptor (Friedrich and Soriano, 1991)
    340..549     -  CDS            PTP (fragment): TERM_ADE02 - Experimental evidence at protein level: Swiss-Prot protein existence level 1. Protein covalently bound to the viral DNA that acts as a primer for viral genomic replication by DNA strand displacement. Assembles on the viral origin of replication in an initiation complex with viral polymerase, DBP, host NFIA and host POU2F1/OCT1. During initiation, the polymerase covalently couples the first dCTP with Ser- 580 of pTP. The terminal protein stimulates the template activity over 20 fold compared to protein-free templates. Neo-synthesized viral genomes are linked to two preterminal prot
    580..669     +  intron         chimeric intron (fragment): chimera between introns from adenovirus and immunoglobulin heavy chain genes
    688..734     +  CDS            IgH signal sequence (fragment): signal sequence from the mouse immunoglobulin heavy chain variable region
   1474..1494    +  CDS            Rev (fragment): human immunodeficiency virus 1 (HIV-1) Rev protein; rev; enhances nuclear export of unspliced and incompletely spliced viral mRNAs
   2053..2631    +  CDS            Cd4 (fragment): CD4_RAT - Experimental evidence at protein level: Swiss-Prot protein existence level 1. Integral membrane glycoprotein that plays an essential role in the immune response and serves multiple functions in responses against both external and internal offenses. In T-cells, functions primarily as a coreceptor for MHC class II molecule:peptide complex. The antigens presented by class II peptides are derived from extracellular proteins while class I peptides are derived from cytosolic proteins. Interacts simultaneously with the T-cell receptor (TCR) and the MHC class II presented by antigen presenti
   2791..2846    +  polyA_signal   β-globin poly(A) signal: rabbit β-globin polyadenylation signal (Gil and Proudfoot, 1987)
   3360..5041    -  rep_origin     oriP (fragment): Epstein-Barr virus oriP replication origin (Yates et al., 2000)
   5168..5272    +  promoter       AmpR promoter: bla
   5273..6133    +  CDS            AmpR: β-lactamase; bla; confers resistance to ampicillin, carbenicillin, and related antibiotics
   6304..6892    +  rep_origin     ori: high-copy-number ColE1/pMB1/pBR322/pUC origin of replication
   7075..7167    +  CDS            lacI (fragment): lac repressor; lacI; The lac repressor binds to the lac operator to inhibit transcription in E. coli. This inhibition can be relieved by adding lactose or isopropyl-β-D-thiogalactopyranoside (IPTG).
   7180..7201    +  protein_bind   CAP binding site: CAP binding activates transcription in the presence of cAMP. E. coli catabolite activator protein
   7216..7246    +  promoter       lac promoter: promoter for the E. coli lac operon
   7254..7270    +  protein_bind   lac operator: The lac repressor binds to the lac operator to inhibit transcription in E. coli. This inhibition can be relieved by adding lactose or isopropyl-β-D-thiogalactopyranoside (IPTG). lac repressor encoded by lacI
   7340..7356    +  promoter       tet promoter (fragment): E. coli promoter for tetracycline efflux protein gene
   7366..7391    -  CDS            bla(M) (fragment): β-lactamase lacking the signal sequence; bla(M); allows cytosolic expression of β-lactamase
   7565..7944    +  enhancer       CMV enhancer: human cytomegalovirus immediate early enhancer
>Addgene plasmid #126839 | Po_MSP7.12-Cd4-bio-His | addgene full sequence | sequence record 245648 | Addgene NGS Result
GTGATGCGGTTTTGGCAGTACACCAATGGGCGTGGATAGCGGTTTGACTCACGGGGATTTCCAAGTCTCC
ACCCCATTGACGTCAATGGGAGTTTGTTTTGGCACCAAAATCAACGGGACTTTCCAAAATGTCGTAATAA
CCCCGCCCCGTTGACGCAAATGGGCGGTAGGCGTGTACGGTGGGAGGTCTATATAAGCAGAGCTCGTTTA
GTGAACCGTCAGATCCTCACTCTCTTCCGCATCGCTGTCTGCGAGGGCCAGCTGTTGGGCTCGCGGTTGA
GGACAAACTCTTCGCGGTCTTTCCAGTACTCTTGGATCGGAAACCCGTCGGCCTCCGAACGGTACTCCGC
CACCGAGGGACCTGAGCGAGTCCGCATCGACCGGATCGGAAAACCTCTCGAGAAAGGCGTCTAACCAGTC
ACAGTCGCAAGGTAGGCTGAGCACCGTGGCGGGCGGCAGCGGGTGGCGGTCGGGGTTGTTTCTGGCGGAG
GTGCTGCTGATGATGTAATTAAAGTAGGCGGTCTTGAGACGGCGGATGGTCGAGGTGAGGTGTGGCAGGC
TTGAGATCCAGCTGTTGGGGTGAGTACTCCCTCTCAAAAGCGGGCATTACTTCTGCGCTAAGATTGTCAG
TTTCCAAAAACGAGGAGGATTTGATATTCACCTGGCCCGATCTGGCCATACACTTGAGTGACAATGACAT
CCACTTTGCCTTTCTCTCCACAGGTGTCCACTCCCAGGTCCAAGTTTGCCACCATGGAGTTTCAGACCCA
GGTACTCATGTCCCTGCTGCTCTGCATGTCTGGTGCGGCCGCCAAGAGAAAGATCACAACAGTGGGCCAG
GGCGGCGACTACAACGAGAACGTGGTCAACATCCTGAGCCAGAAACTGGGCAACGTGTACAACGCCGACC
CCAGCAACGCCAACGAGGCCGTGAACAAGAAGTACAAGCTGATCAAGAAAGAGATGGAAGAACTGCAGCA
GTACGAGAAAGAGAACGCCGAAGAGGACTTCCAGCAGAACTTCATGACCGAGACAGACGAGACAAGCGGC
AAGAAGAAAACCATCTTTGGCGTGGACGAGGACGACCTGGACAGCTACGACGAGGAATTCTTCGGCCAGA
GCAAGAAGTTCATCAAGGGCGAGGCCAGCGGCGACGACGTGCACAGCGGAAATAGCCTGGAAGCCGAGGA
ACCCAAAGAGGTGGCCAGCAGCCCTCCTCATGGCGATCTGGCCGGAACAGGCCTGACACCTGGCAGACAG
AGCGAGATCGAGCAGCTGAAGGGCGAGAGAGTGGAAACCGGCCCTGACGTGAAGATCAGCAGCACCCATG
TGCGGAGCGACGGCTCTCCTGAGAGCGCCCCTAAAGAGAGCCTGCAGCAGCCCAACACCGCCGACCTGGA
AGCAGAAAGACGGGCTGGCGTGACCACCCCTTCTGACGGCCAGCAGAGAACAGTGGCTGCCGGCCCTACA
CCTAGCAGCCCACCTCCCAATCCCCAGGACCCTAGCAAGACCAGCGACCCCAAGGGCAGCGAGAGCCAGA
GAAACGTGCAGGAAACCAGCGAGGTCCAGAGAGAGAACCTGGAAAGCAGCACCGGCAACCTGGAACCTGG
CGTGCCATCTGCCGTGGCCGAGGATACAAAGCAGCCTCCCGAGCAGATCACCGAGGCCACAGCCCCTGTG
GTCAAGTACATGGACAGCCTGTACGACGAGATCATCACCAAGAGCGGCCAGAACGAGAAGGCCGAGAACA
CCAAGAAGCACAGCAACTACGCCAACCTGAAGAAAAAGTACAACTTCCCCATGAACGGCAAAGAGTACAA
CATGGTCAAGCAGCTGTTCGGCGAGTGCTTTAAGAAAGAGGACACCGCCAACGTCGCCGAGAATGCCGCC
TGTCAGGTGGACGTGCTGGCCAACGTGCTGCAGGACAAAGAGTTCAGCGAGCAGTTCGACAACTTCATGC
ACGGCCTGTACAGCTTCGCCAAGCGGCACACCTACCTGAGCGACGCCAGACTGAAGGACGAGAACGCCAT
CAACGGCTTTCTGAAGAACGCCCTGAGCCTGCTGAACACAGGCGCGCCGTCGACCTCCATCACGGCCTAT
AAGAGTGAGGGGGAGTCAGCGGAGTTCTCCTTCCCACTCAACCTTGGAGAGGAAAGCCTGCAGGGAGAGT
TGAGATGGAAGGCAGAGAAGGCTCCTTCTTCCCAGTCCTGGATCACCTTCTCCCTAAAGAACCAAAAGGT
GTCTGTGCAGAAGTCTACTAGCAACCCCAAGTTCCAGCTGTCCGAAACGCTCCCACTCACCCTTCAGATA
CCCCAGGTCTCCCTTCAGTTTGCTGGTTCTGGCAACCTGACCCTGACTCTGGACAGAGGGATACTGTATC
AGGAAGTGAACCTGGTGGTGATGAAAGTGACTCAGCCCGACAGCAACACTTTGACCTGTGAGGTGATGGG
ACCCACCTCACCCAAGATGAGACTGATCTTGAAGCAGGAGAATCAGGAGGCCAGGGTCTCCAGGCAGGAG
AAAGTGATTCAAGTGCAGGCCCCTGAAGCAGGGGTGTGGCAATGTCTACTGAGTGAAGGTGAAGAGGTCA
AGATGGACTCCAAGATCCAGGTTTTATCCAAAGGGTTGAATTCCGGCAGCCTGCACCACATCCTGGACGC
CCAGAAGATGCTGTGGAACCACAGGGACAGGAACCTGCCTCCTCTGGCCCCTCTGGGCCCCCACCACCAT
CACCACCATTGAGTCTAGACACGTGATTAATTAAGGATCCCCCGACCTCGACCTCTGGCTAATAAAGGAA
ATTTATTTTCATTGCAATAGTGTGTTGGAATTTTTTGTGTCTCTCACTCGGAAGGACATATGGGAGGGCA
AATCATTTGGTCGAGATCCCTCGGAGATCTCTAGCTAGAGGATCGATCCCCGCCCCGGACGAACTAAACC
TGACTACGACATCTCTGCCCCTTCTTCGCGGGGCAGTGCATGTAATCCCTTCAGTTGGTTGGTACAACTT
GCCAACTGGGCCCTGTTCCACATGTGACACGGGGGGGGACCAAACACAAAGGGGTTCTCTGACTGTAGTT
GACATCCTTATAAATGGATGTGCACATTTGCCAACACTGAGTGGCTTTCATCCTGGAGCAGACTTTGCAG
TCTGTGGACTGCAACACAACATTGCCTTTATGTGTAACTCTTGGCTGAAGCTCTTACACCAATGCTGGGG
GACATGTACCTCCCAGGGGCCCAGGAAGACTACGGGAGGCTACACCAACGTCAATCAGAGGGGCCTGTGT
AGCTACCGATAAGCGGACCCTCAAGAGGGCATTAGCAATAGTGTTTATAAGGCCCCCTTGTTAACCCTAA
ACGGGTAGCATATGCTTCCCGGGTAGTAGTATATACTATCCAGACTAACCCTAATTCAATAGCATATGTT
ACCCAACGGGAAGCATATGCTATCGAATTAGGGTTAGTAAAAGGGTCCTAAGGAACAGCGATATCTCCCA
CCCCATGAGCTGTCACGGTTTTATTTACATGGGGTCAGGATTCCACGAGGGTAGTGAACCATTTTAGTCA
CAAGGGCAGTGGCTGAAGATCAAGGAGCGGGCAGTGAACTCTCCTGAATCTTCGCCTGCTTCTTCATTCT
CCTTCGTTTAGCTAATAGAATAACTGCTGAGTTGTGAACAGTAAGGTGTATGTGAGGTGCTCGAAAACAA
GGTTTCAGGTGACGCCCCCAGAATAAAATTTGGACGGGGGGTTCAGTGGTGGCATTGTGCTATGACACCA
ATATAACCCTCACAAACCCCTTGGGCAATAAATACTAGTGTAGGAATGAAACATTCTGAATATCTTTAAC
AATAGAAATCCATGGGGTGGGGACAAGCCGTAAAGACTGGATGTCCATCTCACACGAATTTATGGCTATG
GGCAACACATAATCCTAGTGCAATATGATACTGGGGTTATTAAGATGTGTCCCAGGCAGGGACCAAGACA
GGTGAACCATGTTGTTACACTCTATTTGTAACAAGGGGAAAGAGAGTGGACGCCGACAGCAGCGGACTCC
ACTGGTTGTCTCTAACACCCCCGAAAATTAAACGGGGCTCCACGCCAATGGGGCCCATAAACAAAGACAA
GTGGCCACTCTTTTTTTTGAAATTGTGGAGTGGGGGCACGCGTCAGCCCCCACACGCCGCCCTGCGGTTT
TGGACTGTAAAATAAGGGTGTAATAACTTGGCTGATTGTAACCCCGCTAACCACTGCGGTCAAACCACTT
GCCCACAAAACCACTAATGGCACCCCGGGGAATACCTGCATAAGTAGGTGGGCGGGCCAAGATAGGGGCG
CGATTGCTGCGATCTGGAGGACAAATTACACACACTTGCGCCTGAGCGCCAAGCACAGGGTTGTTGGTCC
TCATATTCACGAGGTCGCTGAGAGCACGGTGGGCTAATGTTGCCATGGGTAGCATATACTACCCAAATAT
CTGGATAGCATATGCTATCCTAATCTATATCTGGGTAGCATAGGCTATCCTAATCTATATCTGGGTAGCA
TATGCTATCCTAATCTATATCTGGGTAGTATATGCTATCCTAATTTATATCTGGGTAGCATAGGCTATCC
TAATCTATATCTGGGTAGCATATGCTATCCTAATCTATATCTGGGTAGTATATGCTATCCTAATCTGTAT
CCGGGTAGCATATGCTATCCTAATAGAGATTAGGGTAGTATATGCTATCCTAATTTATATCTGGGTAGCA
TATACTACCCAAATATCTGGATAGCATATGCTATCCTAATCTATATCTGGGTAGCATATGCTATCCTAAT
CTATATCTGGGTAGCATAGGCTATCCTAATCTATATCTGGGTAGCATATGCTATCCTAATCTATATCTGG
GTAGTATATGCTATCCTAATTTATATCTGGGTAGCATAGGCTATCCTAATCTATATCTGGGTAGCATATG
CTATCCTAATCTATATCTGGGTAGTATATGCTATCCTAATCTGTATCCGGGTAGCATATGCTATCCTCAT
GATAAGCTGTCAAACATGAGAATTTTCTTGAAGACGAAAGGGCCTCGTGATACGCCTATTTTTATAGGTT
AATGTCATGATAATAATGGTTTCTTAGACGTCAGGTGGCACTTTTCGGGGAAATGTGCGCGGAACCCCTA
TTTGTTTATTTTTCTAAATACATTCAAATATGTATCCGCTCATGAGACAATAACCCTGATAAATGCTTCA
ATAATATTGAAAAAGGAAGAGTATGAGTATTCAACATTTCCGTGTCGCCCTTATTCCCTTTTTTGCGGCA
TTTTGCCTTCCTGTTTTTGCTCACCCAGAAACGCTGGTGAAAGTAAAAGATGCTGAAGATCAGTTGGGTG
CACGAGTGGGTTACATCGAACTGGATCTCAACAGCGGTAAGATCCTTGAGAGTTTTCGCCCCGAAGAACG
TTTTCCAATGATGAGCACTTTTAAAGTTCTGCTATGTGGCGCGGTATTATCCCGTGTTGACGCCGGGCAA
GAGCAACTCGGTCGCCGCATACACTATTCTCAGAATGACTTGGTTGAGTACTCACCAGTCACAGAAAAGC
ATCTTACGGATGGCATGACAGTAAGAGAATTATGCAGTGCTGCCATAACCATGAGTGATAACACTGCGGC
CAACTTACTTCTGACAACGATCGGAGGACCGAAGGAGCTAACCGCTTTTTTGCACAACATGGGGGATCAT
GTAACTCGCCTTGATCGTTGGGAACCGGAGCTGAATGAAGCCATACCAAACGACGAGCGTGACACCACGA
TGCCTGCAGCAATGGCAACAACGTTGCGCAAACTATTAACTGGCGAACTACTTACTCTAGCTTCCCGGCA
ACAATTAATAGACTGGATGGAGGCGGATAAAGTTGCAGGACCACTTCTGCGCTCGGCCCTTCCGGCTGGC
TGGTTTATTGCTGATAAATCTGGAGCCGGTGAGCGTGGGTCTCGCGGTATCATTGCAGCACTGGGGCCAG
ATGGTAAGCCCTCCCGTATCGTAGTTATCTACACGACGGGGAGTCAGGCAACTATGGATGAACGAAATAG
ACAGATCGCTGAGATAGGTGCCTCACTGATTAAGCATTGGTAACTGTCAGACCAAGTTTACTCATATATA
CTTTAGATTGATTTAAAACTTCATTTTTAATTTAAAAGGATCTAGGTGAAGATCCTTTTTGATAATCTCA
TGACCAAAATCCCTTAACGTGAGTTTTCGTTCCACTGAGCGTCAGACCCCGTAGAAAAGATCAAAGGATC
TTCTTGAGATCCTTTTTTTCTGCGCGTAATCTGCTGCTTGCAAACAAAAAAACCACCGCTACCAGCGGTG
GTTTGTTTGCCGGATCAAGAGCTACCAACTCTTTTTCCGAAGGTAACTGGCTTCAGCAGAGCGCAGATAC
CAAATACTGTTCTTCTAGTGTAGCCGTAGTTAGGCCACCACTTCAAGAACTCTGTAGCACCGCCTACATA
CCTCGCTCTGCTAATCCTGTTACCAGTGGCTGCTGCCAGTGGCGATAAGTCGTGTCTTACCGGGTTGGAC
TCAAGACGATAGTTACCGGATAAGGCGCAGCGGTCGGGCTGAACGGGGGGTTCGTGCACACAGCCCAGCT
TGGAGCGAACGACCTACACCGAACTGAGATACCTACAGCGTGAGCTATGAGAAAGCGCCACGCTTCCCGA
AGGGAGAAAGGCGGACAGGTATCCGGTAAGCGGCAGGGTCGGAACAGGAGAGCGCACGAGGGAGCTTCCA
GGGGGAAACGCCTGGTATCTTTATAGTCCTGTCGGGTTTCGCCACCTCTGACTTGAGCGTCGATTTTTGT
GATGCTCGTCAGGGGGGCGGAGCCTATGGAAAAACGCCAGCAACGCGGCCTTTTTACGGTTCCTGGCCTT
TTGCTGGCCTTTTGCTCACATGTTCTTTCCTGCGTTATCCCCTGATTCTGTGGATAACCGTATTACCGCC
TTTGAGTGAGCTGATACCGCTCGCCGCAGCCGAACGACCGAGCGCAGCGAGTCAGTGAGCGAGGAAGCGG
AAGAGCGCCCRATACGCAAACCGCCTCTCCCCGCGCGTTGGCCGATTCATTAATGCAGCTGGCACGACAG
GTTTCCCGACTGGAAAGCGGGCAGTGAGCGCAACGCAATTAATGTGAGTTAGCTCACTCATTAGGCACCC
CAGGCTTTACACTTTATGCTTCCGGCTCGTATGTTGTGTGGAATTGTGAGCGGATAACAATTTCACACAG
GAAACAGCTATGACCATGATTACGCCAAGCTCTAGCTAGAGGTCGACCAATTCTCATGTTTGACAGCTTA
TCATCGCAGATCCGGGCAACGTTGTTGCCATTGCTGCAGGCGCAGAACTGGTAGGTATGGAAGATCTATA
CATTGAATCAATATTGGCAATTAGCCATATTAGTCATTGGTTATATAGCATAAATCAATATTGGCTATTG
GCCATTGCATACGTTGTATCTATATCATAATATGTACATTTATATTGGCTCATGTCCAATATGACCGCCA
TGTTGACATTGATTATTGACTAGTTATTAATAGTAATCAATTACGGGGTCATTAGTTCATAGCCCATATA
TGGAGTTCCGCGTTACATAACTTACGGTAAATGGCCCGCCTGGCTGACCGCCCAACGACCCCCGCCCATT
GACGTCAATAATGACGTATGTTCCCATAGTAACGCCAATAGGGACTTTCCATTGACGTCAATGGGTGGAG
TATTTACGGTAAACTGCCCACTTGGCAGTACATCAAGTGTATCATATGCCAAGTCCGCCCCCTATTGACG
TCAATGACGGTAAATGGCCCGCCTGGCATTATGCCCAGTACATGACCTTACGGGACTTTCCTACTTGGCA
GTACATCTACGTATTAGTCATCGCTATTACCATG
